>Addgene plasmid #148932 | pAc5.1B-lambdaN-HA-DmGIGYF_AH | depositor full sequence | sequence record 291380 | Full Sequence
CTTCAAGGAATTAATTCTATATTCTAAAAACACAAATGATACTTCTAAAAAAAATCATGAATGGCATCAA
CTCTGAATCAAATCTTTGCAGATGCACCTACTTCTCATTTCCACTGTCACATCATTTTTCCAGATCTCGC
TGCCTGTTATGTGGCCCACAAACCAAGACACGTTTTATGGCCATTAAAGCTGGCTGATCGTCGCCAAACA
CCAAATACATATCAATATGTACATTCGAGAAAGAAGCGATCAAAGAAGCGTCTTCGGGCGAGTAGGAGAA
TGCGGAGGAGAAGGAGAACGAGCTGATCTAGTATCTCTCCACAATCCAATGCCAACTGACCAACTGGCCA
TATTCGGAGCAATTTGAAGCCAATTTCCATCGCCTGGCGATCGCTCCATTCTTGGCTATATGTTTTTCAC
CGTTCCCGGGGCCATTTTCAAAGACTCGTCGGTAAGATAAGATTGTGTCACTCGCTGTCTCTCTTCATTT
GTCGAAGAATGCTGAGGAATTTCGCGATGACGTCGGCGAGTATTTTGAAGAATGAGAATAATTTGTATTT
ATACGAAAATCAGTTAGTGGAATTTTCTACAAAAACATGTTATCTATAGATAATTTTGTTGCAAAATATG
TTGACTATGACAAAGATTGTATGTATATACCTTTAATGTATTCTCATTTTCTTATGTATTTATAATGGCA
ATGATGATACTGATGATATTTTAAGATGATGCCAGACCACAGGCTGATTTCTGCGTCTTTTGCCGAACGC
AGTGCATGTGCGGTTGTTGTTTTTTGGAATAGTTTCAATTTTCGGACTGTCCGCTTTGATTTCAGTTTCT
TGGCTTATTCAAAAAGCAAAGTAAAGCCAAAAAAGCGAGATGGCAATACCAAATGCGGCAAAACGGTAGT
GGAAGGAAAGGGGTGCGGGGCAGCGGAAGGAAGGGTGGGGCGGGGCGTGGCGGGGTCTGTGGCTGGGCGC
GACGTCACCGACGTTGGAGCCACTCCTTTGACCATGTGTGCGTGTGTGTATTATTCGTGTCTCGCCACTC
GCCGGTTGTTTTTTTCTTTTTATCTCGCTCTCTCTAGCGCCATCTCGTACGCATGCTCAACGCACCGCAT
GTTGCCGTGTCCTTTATGCGTCATTTTGGCTCGAAATAGGCAATTATTTAAACAAAGATTAGTCAACGAA
AACGCTAAAATAAATAAGTCTACAATATGGTTACTTATTGCCATGTGTGTGCAGCCAACGATAGCAACAA
AAGCAACAACACAGTGGCTTTCCCTCTTTCACTTTTTGTTTGCAAGCGCGTGCGAGCAAGACGGCACGAC
CGGCAAACGCAATTACGCTGACAAAGAGCAGACGAAGTTTTGGCCGAAAAACATCAAGGCGCCTGATACG
AATGCATTTGCAATAACAATTGCGATATTTAATATTGTTTATGAAGCTGTTTGACTTCAAAACACACAAA
AAAAAAAATAAAACAAATTATTTGAAAGAGAATTAGGAATCGGACAGCTTATCGTTACGGGCTAACAGCA
CACCGAGACGAAATAGCTTACCTGACGTCACAGCCTCTGGAAGAACTGCCGCCAAGCAGAGAGAGAGAGA
AAAAGAGGGAGAGCAGCTTAGACCGCATGTGCTTGTGTGTGAGGCGTCTCTCTCTTCGTCTCCTGTTTGC
GCAAACGCATAGACTGCACTGAGAAAATCGATTACCTATTTTTTATGAATGAATATTTGCACTATTACTA
TTCAAAACTATTAAGATAGCAATCACATTCAATAGCCAAATACTATACCACCTGAGCGATGCAACGAAAT
GATCAATTTGAGCAAAAATGCTGCATATTTAGGACGGCATCATTATAGAAATGCTTCTTGCTGTGTACTT
TTCTCTCGTCTGGCAGCTGTTTCGCCGTTATTGTTAAAACCGGCTTAAGTTAGGTGTGTTTTCTACGACT
AGTGATGCCCCTACTAGAAGATGTGTGTTGCACAAATGTCCCTGAATAACCAATTTGAAGTGCAGATAGC
AGTAAACGTAAGCTAATATGAATATTATTTAACTGTAATGTTTTAATATCGCTGGACATTACTAATAAAC
CCACTATAAACACATGTACATATGTATGTTTTGGCATACAATGAGTAGTTGGGGAAAAAATGTGTAAAAG
CACCGTGACCATCACAGCATAAAGATAACCAGCTGAAGTATCGAATATGAGTAACCCCCAAATTGAATCA
CATGCCGCAACTGATAGGACCCATGGAAGTACACTCTTCATGGCGATATACAAGACACACACAAGCACGA
ACACCCAGTTGCGGAGGAAATTCTCCGTAAATGAAAACCCAATCGGCGAACAATTCATACCCATATATGG
TAAAAGTTTTGAACGCGACTTGAGAGCGGAGAGCATTGCGGCTGATAAGGTTTTAGCGCTAAGCGGGCTT
TATAAAACGGGCTGCGGGACCAGTTTTCATATCACTACCGTTTGAGTTCTTGTGCTGTGTGGATACTCCT
CCCGACACAAAGCCGCTCCATCAGCCAGCAGTCGTCTAATCCAGAGACCCCGGATCGGGGTACCAACATG
GACGCACAAACACGACGACGTGAGCGTCGCGCTGAGAAACAAGCTCAATGGAAAGCTGCAAACGGTGGAT
CTCCTCCACATATGGCTTACCCATACGATGTTCCAGATTACGCTCCTCCAAGCTTGAATTCTATGACAGA
TTCAATGAAATTTGGCCCGGAATGGTTGCGCAATATGTCAGCCGAGCCTTCGGGCTCTCCCAGTACCTAC
AACGTTGGTAATGCAGCTCAAAACAATTCGATTGGAGGGCACAACCTGGGAAACAACACGGCGGCATCCG
CTTCCCGTAATCTATTTCCAGAATACCGGTACGGACGCGAGGAAATGCTGTCCTTGTTCGATCGGAACTG
CCTACTGCCGCAGATCCTGCCATCGTTCAAAAAGCTCTTCGTGGAAAAGGTTCAGTGCCCTCTTGCACTG
ACACCGAGCTCCGAGGAGGACATCAACCAAAACTCACTTGGCAATAACTCTCGTCCTGCCTGGTTGCAGC
GCTCGCCCAGTGGATTTGGTAGTGCCTCCCGAGGCTCTGGACGTGGTGGAACCGTTGACCGGGGACGGAT
GCGCGGAAAATCGGCCTATCATCCGATATACCAACGCCCAAGCGGTCTATATGATGAAAGCTTATCGGTT
ATATCAAAGGCCGAACGCACATGGAGCGACCGCAACGGAACTGGAGATTCTGCGGCAACCACCACCTCCA
CTAGTGGCTCTGGTGCTCTAGATTGGAATGGAACTCCAAGCTCAAGTCCTCGAAAAGATTATTCTAATAA
TCATCGCAACTTGGAAAACTGGCGACGAACACGTAACGAAGATGGATCCGGTGATGGTCCATCCTCCAGC
GGTTCCATGAGCGGACCCGATATTGCTGGTTGGCGGAGCGGTGTCGTCGGTGGAAGTACAAACGCAGGTT
TTGGTACCAATAGCCATCGGTGGGGAAGATCTACAAGCTGGCGTGATGAAGATCCTAGCGTCGACAATGC
AGCTAGTTTACAACGCTCAATTTCAACAGTTGCGACTTTAAGTACAGATCGGACTGGAAACAATAAAGGA
TCTGGAATCGGAGCTGCAGAGGGAGTAGGGAGCATATCGCACCCACGGTTGTCGAGTTCTAAAATATCTC
AATTATGGACTGTTAATAATGCAGCCGGTGTTGATGCCGACGAAAATCTACCCGAATGGGCAATTGAAAA
TCCATCGAAATTGGGTGGCAGTTTTGATGCTAGTGGAGCCTTTCATGGAGATACTGATCTAAAACCTATC
AAAAGTTCGCATAATACTTTAAAAACCAAAAGCTTAGACTCCTATGACGATGTAAAAAGACCGAAAAGTA
AAGACCTGTCTGATCCAGATAGTGGAAACGATATAACTCCAGAAACCTCATTAACGAAAGATACCAATAC
AACAGCTGTGCAAGAAGAAGTTGAAAGCAGTTTATCTCCAATAAGCTCTACAACGACAAAGGAAGTGATC
CATGGAGATATTTCAGATCGGATTAAAGAGGTCGCCGATGAAGTAGAAAAACTTATAATGGATGATGATC
ATAAAATCTCTTCGAATCAAAGCCAACATCAAAATCATGACGGGTTTACAGCTGCACTTCCAAGAATGGC
AGACATTGAGATAAACGTAAAACCGAGTGTTACAGCAGTGCATCGGCAAGCACCTTCCACCATGCCTATA
CAAATTACCCCTACAATTACAGATGTCGCTCCACCATCCCATGCAGTTGTGTCGTTTTCGGATCATGAGA
CAATGCAACACCATAACATGCACCACCTGCCACAATTTCCAATGATTCCTACACCGCATATCATCACTCC
AAATCTAAACGAATTGTGGTTTTACCGGGATCCGCAGGCAAATGTTCAGGGGCCATTTAGTGCCGTTGAG
ATGACGGAATGGTATCGCGCTGGCTACTTTAATGAGAACCTGTTTGTACGCCGGTACTCTGATAATAGGT
TTAGACCGCTGGGAGAGCTTATAAAATTTTGTCATGGTAACATGCCATTTACGCACAGTCACCTACTTCC
ATCTCCGATAGAACTAGAGAACATTCCTGTTGGTCAAATACCAGCCCCTCTAACGGCGTCACTTTCAATT
ACACCCCATAAGCCATCACCGATTCCTATCGCACTTTCTGTTGTTGAACAGCAGTTGCAGCAACAAAGAG
ATGAGCAACTAAAGGCAAATGTTACAGCAACAGCTGAAGCTCTACGTGCTGCAATAAAAGGAAGTTTTGG
CGGAAATAGCATTGGTAATACGTCTCATTTGCTTACAATGCGGTTTCAAATGCTACAGGATCAGTACATA
CAGCACCAGGAATACCAAATACTAGCTGAGCTATCCAAAAATGAATGCTTTCAACGTCTTTCGGCTGTCG
AGCAAGAAACAGTTGTTCGTCGGAAAGTTCAATTGCTGGGTCTTCCTGAGTATTTGATCAGCTTAAACGG
ATTAAGCAATTCTTTGTCCGTACTGAACCCCGTTGCCGGTAGACAGTTGTACAGGGCAGTGGTTGAGCAC
GCCAAGAAGGATCAACAACATATTTTTGCAAACACCGAGCAACAACGTTCAGTGGGAAATTTACTGGATG
CTAATAATTTCATTCTAAATGCCCAAATAATGATTCAGCAATCGCAGCAAGAGGTAGGTCCCTTGGTATC
ATCCGTGGATTGTATTATGCAAGGTGGAACTGCAGCTGACCTAAATAAGCCGAATGAAATACCGAGGAAT
GAGTTAGACTTAATTAATGAATATAACTTACGGATGCTGTTGCGTGGCCAACCAACAAGTACTCAACAGC
AACCACCTGCGCTGACGAACTCAGCTACCGAAAATCTCCCTGGAGTTGATTTTTTAACTGAAACACAATT
GTTAGAGCGGCAAAACTTGATGATTCCAATCTGGTTACCCCCTAATAATAATAAGCAACAAGAAACCGAC
CAACAGTGGGCTGAAATGTCTAATGCGGATGCATCATTATGGGAAACGGCCAACTTAAATGAAGAGCGAA
ATGAAGATCAGCAACTATTAATACAAAAGTCTTCTGAAGCGTGCTTCGCAGATACAGAAAAAGATGTCAA
AATTGCCCAATTATTTCAAGTTCAATCAGGAAATGTTGTTAACCACACCGCATTAGAGGAATTAGATCAG
TCCCCTCAAAATTTAAAAGGTTCACATAATCAAAAAATAGTCAAATCCCTTGTTTCCGATATTCAACAGA
ATCATAATGAGGAACTAAATTCACATCAACACCAGGTAAAGCAGGCTAACAAGCAGAATCTGAATACAAA
ACAGAATGCGGCACAGTCAGCCCTAAAGCCAATTAATAACGAAAATGATCGCAAACGAGAACAGACAGAA
GAAAAAAAAAGGCAAAGAGAGGAACGCAAGCGCCAGCAATTGGAAGATGATAAACGTCGGGCGTTGAATG
AATCTGAAGAACAGACCCGCCAAATTCAAGAGGAAAAGGAAAGGCAACAGCAAATACAAGCCCAACGTCG
AAAGGCATTGTTGGGCAATGTCCATTCTCTATCAGTTCAAAATGGGATGTCAGGAACATTAGCGTCTGCA
CAAAGCAAGAAGAACGACGATGCCAAAACAGCAGAACCCCAAGTATCCTCGCGCTTGCCGTCTACATCCG
TAGCGCCTTGGTCTTTTCAGTTGCAAAATTCTATGAGATCGGCGCCTGGTCTGGCAGAAATACAAAAGGC
AGAACGTCGAGAGCGTCGCGCAGACCAACAGCGACATCAAGAGCTATTAGACAAGCAATTGCGTGCCAAT
GCCGCAGCTGCGGCTGAAGCCAACGATGCTTTGCTTAAATGGCAGTCAACACCAGCGTCGGCGCCCGTAA
TGAGTCTCGCCGAAATTCAAGCAGAAGAGGCAAGGCGGTTGGCCAATGACCTTGTGGATCGGCAGCGTCG
ACGAGAACTGGAACATCACCAACAAGCTCCTTTGTCATCAGCGGTTTTGGTTACGAGTGCAACTTCCAAC
ATCTGGGGTAACGCCAATAAAGCATGGAGTTCGTCCGCTGCTCAATCACTTTCGTTAAAAACAAGTTCTG
GAACTGGTCTGTGGGACGAACCGAATCCATTAGGTTCTAATGGATCTGGAACAAGCGGTACCTCATCCGT
AACTGCGGCGGCAGTCTTGGCAGGAGGATTAAACTCAGCTAATAAATCCACTCTGCAAGCTCAAAATAAG
TCGTCGGCTTTATTTGCATCGCCTCGAAATTTGCGCAAGAGTCAAACATTGCCAGCCCTTAGTAACCCAG
AAAAGTCAAATAAAAATGGACCAGGTCAACGGCCAGAAAAACAAAAGTTGGCTCAAACTCGTTCAAAGGG
TGCCGCTGTCTCAATTGAAGAGAAGGATAGAGAAAGAAAATTGAATGCAAAAAGCCAGCAAAGCAGCACC
GACCAAGCCATTAGCAAGGTTAATGAGTATGAAAACGAGTTCACTAGCTGGTGCATAAAGAGCCTAGATA
ATATGTCCGCCAAAGTTGATGTACCCACGTTCGTTGCATTCTTGCAGGACTTGGAAGCGCCATATGAGGT
AAAGGACTATGTCCGAATATACCTTGGCGATGGAAAAGATTCTTTGGATTTCGCAAAGCAGTTTTTGGAG
CGACGTAGCAAATACAAAAGCTTGCAACGTGCCCAAAAGGCACACAATGACGATATGTGCAAACCAGCTC
CTGCCATTACGCCATCTGCGAATGACTATGCCGACAGCAAGAACAAACAAAAAAAGATTAAAAAGAATAA
GATGACTAAGATGGACGCCCGCATTCTTGGGTTTTCAGTAACTGCTGCCGAGGGTCGCATAAATGTTGGC
ATTCGAGACTACGTCGAAGGACCATAAGCGGCCGCTCGAGTCTAGAGGGCCCGCGGTTCGAAGGTAAGCC
TATCCCTAACCCTCTCCTCGGTCTCGATTCTACGCGTACCGGTCATCATCACCATCACCATTGAGTTTAA
ACCCGCTGATCAGCCTCGACTGTGCCTTCTAAGGCCTGAGCTCGCTGATCAGCCTCGATCGAGGATCCAG
ACATGATAAGATACATTGATGAGTTTGGACAAACCACAACTAGAATGCAGTGAAAAAAATGCTTTATTTG
TGAAATTTGTGATGCTATTGCTTTATTTGTAACCATTATAAGCTGCAATAAACAAGTTAACAACAACAAT
TGCATTCATTTTATGTTTCAGGTTCAGGGGGAGGTGTGGGAGGTTTTTTAAAGCAAGTAAAACCTCTACA
AATGTGGTATGGCTGATTATGATCAGTCGACCGATGCCCTTGAGAGCCTTCAACCCAGTCAGCTCCTTCC
GGTGGGCGCGGGGCATGACTATCGTCGCCGCACTTATGACTGTCTTCTTTATCATGCAACTCGTAGGACA
GGTGCCGGCAGCGCTCTGGGTCATTTTCGGCGAGGACCGCTTTCGCTGGAGCGCGACGATGATCGGCCTG
TCGCTTGCGGTATTCGGAATCTTGCACGCCCTCGCTCAAGCCTTCGTCACTGGTCCCGCCACCAAACGTT
TCGGCGAGAAGCAGGCCATTATCGCCGGCATGGCGGCCGACGCGCTGGGCTACGTCTTGCTGGCGTTCGC
GACGCGAGGCTGGATGGCCTTCCCCATTATGATTCTTCTCGCTTCCGGCGGCATCGGGATGCCCGCGTTG
CAGGCCATGCTGTCCAGGCAGGTAGATGACGACCATCAGGGACAGCTTCAAGGATCGCTCGCGGCTCTTA
CCAGCCAGCAAAAGGCCAGGAACCGTAAAAAGGCCGCGTTGCTGGCGTTTTTCCATAGGCTCCGCCCCCC
TGACGAGCATCACAAAAATCGACGCTCAAGTCAGAGGTGGCGAAACCCGACAGGACTATAAAGATACCAG
GCGTTTCCCCCTGGAAGCTCCCTCGTGCGCTCTCCTGTTCCGACCCTGCCGCTTACCGGATACCTGTCCG
CCTTTCTCCCTTCGGGAAGCGTGGCGCTTTCTCAATGCTCACGCTGTAGGTATCTCAGTTCGGTGTAGGT
CGTTCGCTCCAAGCTGGGCTGTGTGCACGAACCCCCCGTTCAGCCCGACCGCTGCGCCTTATCCGGTAAC
TATCGTCTTGAGTCCAACCCGGTAAGACACGACTTATCGCCACTGGCAGCAGCCACTGGTAACAGGATTA
GCAGAGCGAGGTATGTAGGCGGTGCTACAGAGTTCTTGAAGTGGTGGCCTAACTACGGCTACACTAGAAG
GACAGTATTTGGTATCTGCGCTCTGCTGAAGCCAGTTACCTTCGGAAAAAGAGTTGGTAGCTCTTGATCC
GGCAAACAAACCACCGCTGGTAGCGGTGGTTTTTTTGTTTGCAAGCAGCAGATTACGCGCAGAAAAAAAG
GATCTCAAGAAGATCCTTTGATCTTTTCTACGGGGTCTGACGCTCAGTGGAACGAAAACTCACGTTAAGG
GATTTTGGTCATGAGATTATCAAAAAGGATCTTCACCTAGATCCTTTTAAATTAAAAATGAAGTTTTAAA
TCAATCTAAAGTATATATGAGTAAACTTGGTCTGACAGTTACCAATGCTTAATCAGTGAGGCACCTATCT
CAGCGATCTGTCTATTTCGTTCATCCATAGTTGCCTGACTCCCCGTCGTGTAGATAACTACGATACGGGA
GGGCTTACCATCTGGCCCCAGTGCTGCAATGATACCGCGAGACCCACGCTCACCGGCTCCAGATTTATCA
GCAATAAACCAGCCAGCCGGAAGGGCCGAGCGCAGAAGTGGTCCTGCAACTTTATCCGCCTCCATCCAGT
CTATTAATTGTTGCCGGGAAGCTAGAGTAAGTAGTTCGCCAGTTAATAGTTTGCGCAACGTTGTTGCCAT
TGCTGCAGGCATCGTGGTGTCACGCTCGTCGTTTGGTATGGCTTCATTCAGCTCCGGTTCCCAACGATCA
AGGCGAGTTACATGATCCCCCATGTTGTGCAAAAAAGCGGTTAGCTCCTTCGGTCCTCCGATCGTTGTCA
GAAGTAAGTTGGCCGCAGTGTTATCACTCATGGTTATGGCAGCACTGCATAATTCTCTTACTGTCATGCC
ATCCGTAAGATGCTTTTCTGTGACTGGTGAGTACTCAACCAAGTCATTCTGAGAATAGTGTATGCGGCGA
CCGAGTTGCTCTTGCCCGGCGTCAACACGGGATAATACCGCGCCACATAGCAGAACTTTAAAAGTGCTCA
TCATTGGAAAACGTTCTTCGGGGCGAAAACTCTCAAGGATCTTACCGCTGTTGAGATCCAGTTCGATGTA
ACCCACTCGTGCACCCAACTGATCTTCAGCATCTTTTACTTTCACCAGCGTTTCTGGGTGAGCAAAAACA
GGAAGGCAAAATGCCGCAAAAAAGGGAATAAGGGCGACACGGAAATGTTGAATACTCATACTCTTCCTTT
TTCAATATTATTGAAGCATTTATCAGGGTTATTGTCTCATGAGCGGATACATATTTGAATGTATTTAGAA
AAATAAACAAATAGGGGTTCCGCGCACATTTCCCCGAAAAGTGCCACCTGACGTCTAAGAAACCATTATT
ATCATGACATTAACCTATAAAAATAGGCGTATCACGAGGCCCTTTCGT
Features (pLannotate 1.2.2; 11 found; start..end, strand, type, name):
     56..2568    +  promoter       Ac5 promoter: Drosophila melanogaster actin 5C promoter
   2588..2653    +  CDS            N (fragment): REGN_LAMBD - Experimental evidence at protein level: Swiss-Prot protein existence level 1. Plays a role as a transcriptional antitermination factor that allows the virus to initiate its lytic phase. Activates expression of the delayed viral early genes by modifying host RNA polymerase (RNAP) into a form that is resistant to termination signals. This antitermination function requires the host NusA protein which serves to stabilize the interaction between antitermination protein N and host RNA polymerase. From Escherichia phage lambda (Bacteriophage lambda).
   2678..2704    +  CDS            3xHA (fragment): three tandem HA epitope tags
   2723..7444    +  CDS            Gyf: GGYF1_DROME - Experimental evidence at protein level: Swiss-Prot protein existence level 1. Key component of the 4EHP-GYF2 complex, a multiprotein complex that acts as a repressor of translation initiation (PubMed:31114929). In the 4EHP-GYF2 complex, promotes translational repression and decay of mRNA targets by recruiting and bridging the association of the 4EHP complex with decapping effector proteins, such as me31B and Patr-1, and the deadenylation CCR4-NOT complex (PubMed:31114929). Involved in regulating starvation-induced, developmental and physiological autophagy, which is critical for
   7483..7524    +  CDS            V5 tag: epitope tag from simian virus 5
   7624..7758    -  polyA_signal   SV40 poly(A) signal: SV40 polyadenylation signal
   7781..7865    -  CDS            large T antigen (fragment): large T antigen from SV40 (simian virus 40)
   7866..8336    +  CDS            TcR (fragment): tetracycline efflux protein; tet; confers resistance to tetracycline
   8380..8968    -  rep_origin     ori: high-copy-number ColE1/pMB1/pBR322/pUC origin of replication
   9139..9999    -  CDS            AmpR: β-lactamase; bla; confers resistance to ampicillin, carbenicillin, and related antibiotics
  10000..10104   -  promoter       AmpR promoter: bla
