>Addgene plasmid #148932 | pAc5.1B-lambdaN-HA-DmGIGYF_AH | addgene full sequence | sequence record 441309 | Addgene NGS Result
AACCAGCGTGGACCGCTTGCTGCAACTCTCTCAGGGCCAGGCGGTGAAGGGCAATCAGCTGTTGCCCGTC
TCACTGGTGAAAAGAAAAACCACCCTGGCGCCCAATACGCAAACCGCCTCTCCCCGCGCGTTGGCCGATT
CATTAATGCAGCTGGCACGACAGTTTCCCGACTGGAAAGCGGGCAGTGAGCGCAACGCAATTAATGTAAG
TTAGCTCACTCATTAGGCACCGGGATCTCGACCGATGCCCTTGAGAGCCTTCAACCCAGTCAGCTCCTTC
CGGTGGGCGCGGGGCATGACTATCGTCGCCGCACTTATGACTGTCTTCTTTATCATGCAACTCGTAGGAC
AGGTGCCGGCAGCGCTCTGGGTCATTTTCGGCGAGGACCGCTTTCGCTGGAGCGCGACGATGATCGGCCT
GTCGCTTGCGGTATTCGGAATCTTGCACGCCCTCGCTCAAGCCTTCGTCACTGGTCCCGCCACCAAACGT
TTCGGCGAGAAGCAGGCCATTATCGCCGGCATGGCGGCCGACGCGCTGGGCTACGTCTTGCTGGCGTTCG
CGACGCGAGGCTGGATGGCCTTCCCCATTATGATTCTTCTCGCTTCCGGCGGCATCGGGATGCCCGCGTT
GCAGGCCATGCTGTCCAGGCAGGTAGATGACGACCATCAGGGACAGCTTCAAGGATCGCTCGCGGCTCTT
ACCAGCCTAACTTCGATCATTGGACCGCTGATCGTCACGGCGATTTATGCCGCCTCGGCGAGCACATGGA
ACGGGTTGGCATGGATTGTAGGCGCCGCCCTATACCTTGTCTGCCTCCCCGCGTTGCGTCGCGGTGCATG
GAGCCGGGCCACCTCGACCTGAATGGAAGCCGGCGGCACCTCGCTAACGGATTCACCACTCCAAGAATTG
GAGCCAATCAATTCTTGCGGAGAACTGTGAATGCGCAAACCAACCCTTGGCAGAACATATCCATCGCGTC
CGCCATCTCCAGCAGCCGCACGCGGCGCATCTCGGGCAGCGTTGGGTCCTGGCCACGGGTGCGCATGATC
GTGCTCCTGTCGTTGAGGACCCGGCTAGGCTGGCGGGGTTGCCTTACTGGTTAGCAGAATGAATCACCGA
TACGCGAGCGAACGTGAAGCGACTGCTGCTGCAAAACGTCTGCGACCTGAGCAACAACATGAATGGTCTT
CGGTTTCCGTGTTTCGTAAAGTCTGGAAACGCGGAAGTCAGCGCCCTGCACCATTATGTTCCGGATCTGC
ATCGCAGGATGCTGCTGGCTACCCTGTGGAACACCTACATCTGTATTAACGAAGCGCTGGCATTGACCCT
GAGTGATTTTTCTCTGGTCCCGCCGCATCCATACCGCCAGTTGTTTACCCTCACAACGTTCCAGTAACCG
GGCATGTTCATCATCAGTAACCCGTATCGTGAGCATCCTCTCTCGTTTCATCGGTATCATTACCCCCATG
AACAGAAATCCCCCTTACACGGAGGCATCAGTGACCAAACAGGAAAAAACCGCCCTTAACATGGCCCGCT
TTATCAGAAGCCAGACATTAACGCTTCTGGAGAAACTCAACGAGCTGGACGCGGATGAACAGGCAGACAT
CTGTGAATCGCTTCACGACCACGCTGATGAGCTTTACCGCAGCTGCCTCGCGCGTTTCGGTGATGACGGT
GAAAACCTCTGACACATGCAGCTCCCGGAGACGGTCACAGCTTGTCTGTAAGCGGATGCCGGGAGCAGAC
AAGCCCGTCAGGGCGCGTCAGCGGGTGTTGGCGGGTGTCGGGGCGCAGCCATGACCCAGTCACGTAGCGA
TAGCGGAGTGTATACTGGCTTAACTATGCGGCATCAGAGCAGATTGTACTGAGAGTGCACCATTGCGGTG
TGAAATACCGCACAGATGCGTAAGGAGAAAATACCGCATCAGGCGCTCTTCCGCTTCCTCGCTCACTGAC
TCGCTGCGCTCGGTCGTTCGGCTGCGGCGAGCGGTATCAGCTCACTCAAAGGCGGTAATACGGTTATCCA
CAGAATCAGGGGATAACGCAGGAAAGAACATGTGAGCAAAAGGCCAGCAAAAGGCCAGGAACCGTAAAAA
GGCCGCGTTGCTGGCGTTTTTCCATAGGCTCCGCCCCCCTGACGAGCATCACAAAAATCGACGCTCAAGT
CAGAGGTGGCGAAACCCGACAGGACTATAAAGATACCAGGCGTTTCCCCCTGGAAGCTCCCTCGTGCGCT
CTCCTGTTCCGACCCTGCCGCTTACCGGATACCTGTCCGCCTTTCTCCCTTCGGGAAGCGTGGCGCTTTC
TCATAGCTCACGCTGTAGGTATCTCAGTTCGGTGTAGGTCGTTCGCTCCAAGCTGGGCTGTGTGCACGAA
CCCCCCGTTCAGCCCGACCGCTGCGCCTTATCCGGTAACTATCGTCTTGAGTCCAACCCGGTAAGACACG
ACTTATCGCCACTGGCAGCAGCCACTGGTAACAGGATTAGCAGAGCGAGGTATGTAGGCGGTGCTACAGA
GTTCTTGAAGTGGTGGCCTAACTACGGCTACACTAGAAGGACAGTATTTGGTATCTGCGCTCTGCTGAAG
CCAGTTACCTTCGGAAAAAGAGTTGGTAGCTCTTGATCCGGCAAACAAACCACCGCTGGTAGCGGTGGTT
TTTTTGTTTGCAAGCAGCAGATTACGCGCAGAAAAAAAGGATCTCAAGAAGATCCTTTGATCTTTTCTAC
GGGGTCTGACGCTCAGTGGAACGAAAACTCACGTTAAGGGATTTTGGTCATGAGATTATCAAAAAGGATC
TTCACCTAGATCCTTTTAAATTAAAAATGAAGTTTTAAATCAATCTAAAGTATATATGAGTAAACTTGGT
CTGACAGTTACCAATGCTTAATCAGTGAGGCACCTATCTCAGCGATCTGTCTATTTCGTTCATCCATAGT
TGCCTGACTCCCCGTCGTGTAGATAACTACGATACGGGAGGGCTTACCATCTGGCCCCAGTGCTGCAATG
ATACCGCGAGACCCACGCTCACCGGCTCCAGATTTATCAGCAATAAACCAGCCAGCCGGAAGGGCCGAGC
GCAGAAGTGGTCCTGCAACTTTATCCGCCTCCATCCAGTCTATTAATTGTTGCCGGGAAGCTAGAGTAAG
TAGTTCGCCAGTTAATAGTTTGCGCAACGTTGTTGCCATTGCTGCAGGCATCGTGGTGTCACGCTCGTCG
TTTGGTATGGCTTCATTCAGCTCCGGTTCCCAACGATCAAGGCGAGTTACATGATCCCCCATGTTGTGCA
AAAAAGCGGTTAGCTCCTTCGGTCCTCCGATCGTTGTCAGAAGTAAGTTGGCCGCAGTGTTATCACTCAT
GGTTATGGCAGCACTGCATAATTCTCTTACTGTCATGCCATCCGTAAGATGCTTTTCTGTGACTGGTGAG
TACTCAACCAAGTCATTCTGAGAATAGTGTATGCGGCGACCGAGTTGCTCTTGCCCGGCGTCAACACGGG
ATAATACCGCGCCACATAGCAGAACTTTAAAAGTGCTCATCATTGGAAAACGTTCTTCGGGGCGAAAACT
CTCAAGGATCTTACCGCTGTTGAGATCCAGTTCGATGTAACCCACTCGTGCACCCAACTGATCTTCAGCA
TCTTTTACTTTCACCAGCGTTTCTGGGTGAGCAAAAACAGGAAGGCAAAATGCCGCAAAAAAGGGAATAA
GGGCGACACGGAAATGTTGAATACTCATACTCTTCCTTTTTCAATATTATTGAAGCATTTATCAGGGTTA
TTGTCTCATGAGCGGATACATATTTGAATGTATTTAGAAAAATAAACAAATAGGGGTTCCGCGCACATTT
CCCCGAAAAGTGCCACCTGACGTCTAAGAAACCATTATTATCATGACATTAACCTATAAAAATAGGCGTA
TCACGAGGCCCTTTCGTCTTCAAGAATTCTCATGTTTGACAGCTTATCATCGATAAGCTTTAATGCGGTA
GTTTATCACAGTTAAATTGCTAACGCAGTCAGGCACCGTGTATGAAATCTAACAATGCGCTCATCGTCAT
CCTCGGCACCGTCACCCTGGATGCTGTAGGCATAGGCTTGGTTATGCCGGTACTGCCGGGCCTCTTGCGG
GATATCCGGATATAGTTCCTCCTTTCAGCAAAAAACCCCTCAAGACCCGTTTAGAGGCCCCAAGGGGTTA
TGCTAGTTATTGCTCAGCGGGTGGCAGCAGCCAACTCATTCCGTTACGGTGTAGGTTTTGGTAGCGTCGT
CGTAGGTCCATTCACCGTCAACACCGTTGTCGTTAGCGTACTGTTTGAAAACTTTTTCCGCGGTAGCAGC
GTCAACAGCTTCGGTGGTGGTTTCACCTTTCAGGGTTTTACCGTTCAGGATAAGTTTGTACTGCATGCCG
CTAGCTCTAGAGGATCCTGCCAGGCTCGGTTTCAGATGATACAGTTCGTTCATGGTATATTTAATCATAT
GGGGCCCCTGGAACAGAACTTCCAGGCCGCTGCCGGTACCAGTCTGCGCGTCTTTAAGGGCTTCATCGAC
AGTCTGACGACCGCTGGCGGCGTTGATCACCGCAGTACGCACGGCATACCAGAAAGCGGACATCTGCGGG
ATGTTCGGCATGATTTCACCTTTCTGGGCGTTTTCCATCGTGGCGGCAATACGTGGATCTTTCGCCAACT
CTTCCTCGTAAGACTTCAGCGCTACGGCACCCAGCGGTTTGTCTTTATTAACCGCTTCCAGACCTTCATC
AGTCAGCAGATAGTTTTCGAGGAACTCTTTCGCCAGCTCTTTGTTCGGACTGGCGGCGTTAATACCTGCG
CTCAGCACGCCAACGAACGGTTTGGATGGTTGACCCTTGAAGGTCGGCAGTACCGTTACACCATAATTCA
CTTTGCTGGTGTCGATGTTGGACCATGCCCACGGGCCGTTGATGGTCATCGCTGTTTCGCCTTTATTAAA
GGCAGCTTCTGCGATGGAGTAATCGGTGTCTGCATTCATGTGTTTGTTTTTAATCAGGTCAACCAGGAAG
GTCAGACCCGCTTTCGCGCCAGCGTTATCCACGCCCACGTCTTTAATGTCGTACTTGCCGTTTTCATACT
TGAACGCATAACCCCCGTCAGCAGCAATCAGCGGCCAGGTGAAGTACGGTTCTTGCAGGTTGAACATCAG
GGCGCTCTTACCTTTCGCTTTCAGTTCTTTATCCAGCGCCGGGATCTCTTCCCAGGTTTTTGGCGGGTTC
GGCAGCAGGTCTTTGTTATAAATCAGCGATAACGCTTCAACAGCGATCGGGTAAGCAATCAGCTTGCCGT
TGTAACGTACGGCATCCCAGGTAAACGGATACAGCTTGTCCTGGAACGCTTTGTCCGGGGTGATTTCAGC
CAACAGGCCAGATTGAGCGTAGCCACCAAAGCGGTCGTGTGCCCAGAAGATAATGTCAGGGCCATCGCCA
GTTGCCGCAACCTGTGGGAATTTCTCTTCCAGTTTATCCGGATGCTCAACGGTGACTTTAATTCCGGTAT
CTTTCTCGAATTTCTTACCGACTTCAGCGAGACCGTTATAGCCTTTATCGCCGTTAATCCAGATTACCAG
TTTACCTTCTTCAGTTTCCATGGTATATCTCCTTCTTAAAGTTAAACAAAATTATTACTAGTGGGGAATT
GTTATCCGCTCACAATTCCCCTATAGTGAGTCGTATTAATTTCGCGGGATCGAGATCTCGATCCTCTACG
CCGGACGCATCGTGGCCGGCATCACCGGCGCCACAGGTGCGGTTGCTGGCGCCTATATCGCCGACATCAC
CGATGGGGAAGATCGGGCTCGCCACTTCGGGCTCATGAGCGCTTGTTTCGGCGTGGGTATGGTGGCAGGC
CCCGTGGCCGGGGGACTGTTGGGCGCCATCTCCTTGCATGCACCATTCCTTGCGGCGGCGGTGCTCAACG
GCCTCAACCTACTACTGGGCTGCTTCCTAATGCAGGAGTCGCATAAGGGAGAGCGTCGAGATCCCGGACA
CCATCGAATGGCGCAAAACCTTTCGCGGTATGGCATGATAGCGCCCGGAAGAGAGTCAATTCAGGGTGGT
GAATGTGAAACCAGTAACGTTATACGATGTCGCAGAGTATGCCGGTGTCTCTTATCAGACCGTTTCCCGC
GTGGTGAACCAGGCCAGCCACGTTTCTGCGAAAACGCGGGAAAAAGTGGAAGCGGCGATGGCGGAGCTGA
ATTACATTCCCAACCGCGTGGCACAACAACTGGCGGGCAAACAGTCGTTGCTGATTGGCGTTGCCACCTC
CAGTCTGGCCCTGCACGCGCCGTCGCAAATTGTCGCGGCGATTAAATCTCGCGCCGATCAACTGGGTGCC
AGCGTGGTGGTGTCGATGGTAGAACGAAGCGGCGTCGAAGCCTGTAAAGCGGCGGTGCACAATCTTCTCG
CGCAACGCGTCAGTGGGCTGATCATTAACTATCCGCTGGATGACCAGGATGCCATTGCTGTGGAAGCTGC
CTGCACTAATGTTCCGGCGTTATTTCTTGATGTCTCTGACCAGACACCCATCAACAGTATTATTTTCTCC
CATGAAGACGGTACGCGACTGGGCGTGGAGCATCTGGTCGCATTGGGTCACCAGCAAATCGCGCTGTTAG
CGGGCCCATTAAGTTCTGTCTCGGCGCGTCTGCGTCTGGCTGGCTGGCATAAATATCTCACTCGCAATCA
AATTCAGCCGATAGCGGAACGGGAAGGCGACTGGAGTGCCATGTCCGGTTTTCAACAAACCATGCAAATG
CTGAATGAGGGCATCGTTCCCACTGCGATGCTGGTTGCCAACGATCAGATGGCGCTGGGCGCAATGCGCG
CCATTACCGAGTCCGGGCTGCGCGTTGGTGCGGATATCTCGGTAGTGGGATACGACGATACCGAAGACAG
CTCATGTTATATCCCGCCGTTAACCACCATCAAACAGGATTTTCGCCTGCTGGGGCA
Features (pLannotate 1.2.2; 20 found; start..end, strand, type, name):
    202..223     +  protein_bind   CAP binding site: CAP binding activates transcription in the presence of cAMP. E. coli catabolite activator protein
    238..862     +  CDS            TcR (fragment): tetracycline efflux protein; tet; confers resistance to tetracycline
   1104..1484    -  CDS            YPB1_ECOLX: Protein predicted: Swiss-Prot protein existence level 4. From Escherichia coli.
   1501..1692    +  CDS            rop: Rop protein, which maintains plasmids at low copy number; rop
   1794..1933    +  misc_feature   bom: basis of mobility region from pBR322
   2119..2707    -  rep_origin     ori: high-copy-number ColE1/pMB1/pBR322/pUC origin of replication
   2878..3738    -  CDS            AmpR: β-lactamase; bla; confers resistance to ampicillin, carbenicillin, and related antibiotics
   3739..3843    -  promoter       AmpR promoter: bla
   3956..3984    +  promoter       tet promoter: E. coli promoter for tetracycline efflux protein gene
   4032..4136    +  CDS            TcR (fragment): tetracycline efflux protein; tet; confers resistance to tetracycline
   4159..4206    -  terminator     T7 terminator: transcription terminator for bacteriophage T7 RNA polymerase
   4220..4238    -  CDS            SET1 (fragment): solubility-enhancement tag derived from T7 phage gene 10B
   4243..4400    -  CDS            GB1 (fragment): B1 domain of Streptococcal protein G effective as a solubilizing fusion partner (Cheng and Patel, 2004)
   4521..5617    -  CDS            MBP (fragment): maltose binding protein from E. coli; malE (mutated); This version of the gene does not encode a signal sequence, so MBP will remain in the cytosol.
   5628..5650    -  RBS            RBS: efficient ribosome binding site from bacteriophage T7 gene 10 (Olins and Rangwala, 1989)
   5665..5689    -  protein_bind   lac operator: The lac repressor binds to the lac operator to inhibit transcription in E. coli. This inhibition can be relieved by adding lactose or isopropyl-β-D-thiogalactopyranoside (IPTG). lac repressor encoded by lacI
   5690..5708    -  promoter       T7 promoter: promoter for bacteriophage T7 RNA polymerase
   5730..6009    +  CDS            TcR (fragment): tetracycline efflux protein; tet; confers resistance to tetracycline
   6017..6094    +  promoter       lacI promoter: lacI
   6095..189     +  CDS            lacI (across the origin): lac repressor; lacI; The lac repressor binds to the lac operator to inhibit transcription in E. coli. This inhibition can be relieved by adding lactose or isopropyl-β-D-thiogalactopyranoside (IPTG).
