[The description below was written by a language model from this plasmid's Addgene catalogue record and pLannotate feature annotations shown in this document.]
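Description:
pAc5.1B-lambdaN-HA-DmGIGYF_AH is an insect-cell expression plasmid for the Drosophila melanogaster GIGYF protein (gene Gyf, CG11148). The catalogue lists the backbone as unknown, although the name points to the pAc5.1B family. In the depositor's full sequence (about 10.2 kb), the Drosophila actin 5C (Ac5) promoter drives constitutive expression of a fusion reading frame. This frame comprises a short fragment of the bacteriophage lambda N protein, an HA epitope (annotated as part of a 3xHA tag), and the Gyf coding sequence. The insert is recorded as differing by one silent mutation from the isoform G reference. A V5 tag is annotated downstream of the insert, but the record does not say whether it is in frame with the protein. An SV40 polyadenylation signal follows it. A ColE1/pMB1-type origin and an ampicillin resistance gene (β-lactamase with its own promoter) support propagation in E. coli, and the catalogue lists the plasmid as low copy.

The lambda N peptide binds boxB RNA hairpins, so a fusion like this is generally used to tether a protein artificially to a boxB-containing reporter mRNA and measure its effect on translation and stability. This fits the associated study of GIGYF in 4EHP-mediated mRNA repression, and the HA tag allows detection or immunoprecipitation.

The repository's NGS-derived sequence (about 7.0 kb) does not match this description. It annotates a bacterial T7 promoter/lac operator cassette encoding MBP and GB1 tag fragments, along with lacI, rop, bom and a T7 terminator, and it shows no Ac5 promoter or Gyf insert. That record appears to represent a different, pET-like E. coli expression plasmid, and the discrepancy is not resolved in the record.
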