Addgene plasmid #148932: pAc5.1B-lambdaN-HA-DmGIGYF_AH
Purpose: Insect Expression of DmGIGYF
Depositing lab: Elisa Izaurralde. Depositing organization: Max Planck Institute for Developmental Biology. Publication: Direct role for the Drosophila GIGYF protein in 4EHP-mediated mRNA repression. Ruscica V, Bawankar P, Peter D, Helms S, Igreja C, Izaurralde E. Nucleic Acids Res. 2019 Jul 26;47(13):7035-7048. doi: 10.1093/nar/gkz429. PubMed 31114929.
Backbone
  Vector backbone: Unknown
  Vector type: Insect Expression
Growth in bacteria
  Bacterial resistance: Ampicillin, 100 μg/mL
  Growth temperature: 37°C
  Growth strain: DH5alpha
  Copy number: Low Copy
Gene/Insert
  Gene/Insert name: DmGIGYF
  Species: D. melanogaster (fly)
  Mutation: one silent mutation compared to the sequence given by isoform G NCBI:NM_001169356 or Uniprot.:Q7KQM6
  Entrez Gene: Gyf (a.k.a. Dmel_CG11148, CG11148, Dmel\CG11148, Q7KQM6)
  Cloning method: Unknown
Terms and licenses: Academic/Nonprofit Terms; Industry Terms: Not Available to Industry
Depositor comments: Plasmids from this collection were made available to the research community and donated after the lab closed. Please note that the sequence provided by the depositing laboratory may be theoretical/predicted or based on Sanger sequencing results. There may be discrepancies between sequencing results obtained by Addgene and the depositor sequence. If an Addgene verified sequence is not available, please contact before placing your order to request that our lab fully sequence the plasmid.
How to cite: pAc5.1B-lambdaN-HA-DmGIGYF_AH was a gift from Elisa Izaurralde (Addgene plasmid # 148932)
